>Addgene plasmid #209084 | piggyBac_rtTA (4th_Gen)_Gateway_IRES_NGN2-2A-PURO_Synapsin-BirA. (pEHA1618) | addgene full sequence | sequence record 412874 | Addgene NGS Result
GTAGTGCGCGAGCAAAATTTAAGCTACAACAAGGCAAGGCTTGACCGACAATTGCATGAAGAATCTGCTT
AGGGTTAGGCGTTTTGCGCTGCTTCGGGGAGATGGGGGAGGCTAACTGAGCTCTAGATTAACCCTAGAAA
GATAGTCTGCGTAAAATTGACGCATGCATTCTTGAAATATTGCTCTCTCTTTCTAAATAGCGCGAATCCG
TCGCTGTGCATTTAGGACATCTCAGTCGCCGCTTGGAGCTCCCGTGAGGCGTGCTTGTCAATGCGGTAAG
TGTCACTGATTTTGAACTATAACGACCGCGTGAGTCAAAATGACGCATGATTATCTTTTACGTGACTTTT
AAGATTTAACTCATACGATAATTATATTGTTATTTCATGTTCTACTTACGTGATAACTTATTATATATAT
ATTTTCTTGTTATAGATATCACAAATGCTTGTCCTTCCTTCCTGTAACACAGCCATTAAACCAGGAGCAT
CGCCCTTCCCCGGCCCTCAGGTAAGAGGACCAAATACCGTAGCCGTTTCCAATTTCAGTCCTTTAGCGCC
ACCTGGTGCTAACTACTCTATCACGCTTTTATCCAATAACTACCTTTGTAAATTTCCTTTCAAAAGTTCT
GGCCGGGCGCGGTGGCTCACGCTTGTAATCCCAGCACTTTGTGAGGGGTCAGGAGTTCGAGACGATCAAC
TAGAATGAATGTCGAGACCCATAGAGCCCACCGCATCCCCAGCATGCCTGCTATTGTCTTCCCAATCCTC
CCCCTTGCTGTCCTGCCCCACCCCACCCCCCAGAATAGAATGACACCTACTCAGACAATGCGATGCAATT
TCCTCATTTTATTAGGAAAGGACAGTGGGAGTGGCACCTTCCAGGGTCAAGGAAGGCACGGGGGAGGGGC
AAACAACAGATGGCTGGCAACTAGAAGGCACAGTCGAGGCTGATCAGCGGGTTTAAACTCAAAACAGAGA
TGTGTCGAAGATGGACAGTCCTGTGCTGATATGCATGGCATGCAAGAGGCACTCGTCGTTCAGGAAGGTA
TCCAGAATCTCGTTCAATTCCGGGGTCAGGGGTGAGTCCAGGTTCAGATCCTCGGTCATGGACTCAAGTG
TGGTTGTCAGCTCATCCAGATGGCCCCTTGGGGGCGGATGGGAAAGGTCCATTTGGCCACAGATTGCAGC
CTCTTCCTTCTGGGGAATCACAGTATCGGCCATCTCCCGAAGGGCTTTGACAGCCTGGCTCGTCTCTTCA
TCGGGATCCTCCAACAGGTGACTGGCCTCGGGAGTCACTGCGGGCGCTGGATCCAGTGGCTGAGGGACTG
GTGCCGGGGTCAGTGACCCGACTGGCTCATGTACTGGACCGGTTGGTGTTGGTGCGAGGCTGGCGGGGAG
TGGGCGGTTGGCCCATGGACTTCCTGGAGGATGAAATGGCCGGATTCGTTTTGGCTGGCACACCTCGCGG
CCCTCAAACACGTCACTAATAGCGGAGCCGGCCTCAGGCTTCGGCAAAAACATCCCTTCCCTGGAATCCC
GGCTGCCGCTGCCAGAGCCCAGCAAGGCTGAGAAATCCATATCGGCGATAGAGCTGAAGTCCTCGTCGCC
AGACAGCAGTCCATTAGGCAGGCCTGGTGCTCCCAGAGGGGCAGGAGCTGGATCAGGAGGCCTCTGAGCG
CCTGTCACGAGCCGGGTGATGGCCTCGGGGTATTCCATCAGCATGGGCTCGGTGGTGTGAGGGGCCACAG
GGATGCCCTGGTTCAGCAGCTGCTGGAACTCGCTGTTGTCCACGCTGGCCAGGTCGGTGAACACGGCAGG
ATCGGTGCTGTTTCCCAGCAGGGCTCCCAGATCCTCGTCGTCGAACTGCAGCTGCAGCAGAGCTTCAGAC
AGTGTGCCCTCGCCGGCCTGTGTAGGTTTAGGGGCTGGTGGAGCCACAGCCTGTGGAGGTCCAGGAGCCA
GCACAGGCACGGGTGCTGGTGCCTGAGCCAGTGCAGACACCATGGCTGGAGCTGGTGCAGGAGCAGGAGC
CTGAGGCAGCACCTGAGGAGGGGCTGGAGCCAGAGCAGAGGCCTGAGAGATCTGGCCGCTGGGGAACACC
ATGGTAGGGAACTCGTCGTAGTTGATGGTGCTCAGGCTGCTGGTGAAGGGGTAAGGCTGGGGGGCAGGTT
TTGGCACGCTGGCGCTGGATCTGCTGGGCACGGCGATTCTTCTAGGTGGAGGTCTAGGGTCGGTGGGGCC
GCTGAAGGGGGACTTCTTCATGATGCTCTTGAATGTCTCGTAGGTCCGCTTCCGCTTTTCCTCGATCCGG
TGCCGGTCGTCGGTGTCGGGCAGGTACTGGCTACCAACTTTGCGTTTCTTTTTCGGAGATCCGGAACTTC
TAGAGTTAATCAGCATGTCCAGGTCGAAATCATCAAGGGCGTCACTGCCGAGCATGTCGAGGTCAAAGTC
ATCAAGGGCATCCGAACCAAGCATGTCAAGGTCAAAATCATCGAGGGCGTCACTTCCCAGCATATCCAGA
TCAAAATCGTCCAATGCGTCAGCCCGTCCGGAACCGCTGGCCTCCGGCCCGCCGCTTTCGCACTTTAGCT
GTTTCTCCAGGCCACATATGATTAGTTCCAGGCCGAAAAGGAAGGCAGGTTCGGCTCCCTGCCGGTCGAA
CAGCTCAATTGCTTGTTTCAGAAGTGGGGGCATAGAATCGGTGGTAGGTGTCTCTCTTTCCTCTTTTGCT
ACTTGATGCTCCTGTTCCTCCAATACGCAGCCCAGTGTAAAGTGGCCCACGGCGGACAGAGCGTACAGTG
CGTTCTCCAGGGAGAAGCCTTGCTGACACAGGAACGCGAGCTGATTTTCCAGGGTTTCGTACTGTTTCTC
TGTTGGGCGGGTGCCGAGATGCACTTTAGCCCCGTCGCGATGTGAGAGGAGAGCACAGCGGTATGACTTG
GCGTTGTTCCGCAGAAAGTCTTGCCATGACTCGCCTTCCAGGGGGCAGGAGTGGGTATGATGCCTGTCCA
GCATCTCGATTGGCAGGGCATCGAGCAGGGCCCGCTTGTTCTTCACGTGCCAGTACAGGGTAGGCTGCTC
AACTCCCAGCTTTTGAGCGAGTTTCCTTGTCGTCAGGCCTTCGATACCGACTCCATTGAGTAATTCCAGA
GCAGAGTTTATGACTTTGCTCTTGTCCAGTCTAGACATAGAACCACCTGGACCAGGGTTTTCTTCAACAT
CACCACAAGTGAGGAGAGAACCTCTACCTTCGCCGGATCCGCCCTCCCACACATAACCAGAGGGCAGCAA
TTCACGAATCCCAACTGCCGTCGGCTGTCCATCACTGTCCTTCACTATGGCTTTGATCCCAGGATGCAGA
TCGAGAAGCACCTGTCGGCACCGTCCGCAGGGGCTCAAGATGCCCCTGTTCTCATTTCCGATCGCGACGA
TACAAGTCAGGTTGCCAGCTGCCGCAGCAGCAGCAGTGCCCAGCACCACGAGTTCTGCACAAGGTCCCCC
AGTAAAATGATATACATTGACACCAGTGAAGATGCGGCCGTCGCTAGAGAGAGCTGCGCTGGCGACGCTG
TAGTCTTCAGAGATGGGGATGCTGTTGATTGTAGCCGTTGCTCTTTCAATGAGGGTGGATTCTTCTTGAG
ACAAAGGCTTGGCCATGGTGAATTGCTGGGGAGAGAGGTCGGTGATTCGGTCAACGAGGGAGCCGACTGC
CGACGTGCGCTCCGGAGGCTTGCAGAATGCGGAACACCGCGCGGGCAGGAACAGGGCCCACACTACCGCC
CCACACCCCGCCTCCCGCACCGCCCCTTCCCGGCCGCTGCTCTCGGCGCGCCCTGCTGAGCAGCCGCTAT
TGGCCACAGCCCATCGCGGTCGGCGCGCTGCCATTGCTCCCTGGCGCTGTCCGTCTGCGAGGGTACTAGT
GAGACGTGCGGCTTCCGTTTGTCACGTCCGGCACGCCGCGAACCGCAAGGAACCTTCCCGACTTAGGGGC
GGAGCAGGAAGCGTCGCCGGGGGGCCCACAAGGGTAGCGGCGAAGATCCGGGTGACGCTGCGAACGGACG
TGAAGAATGTGCGAGACCCAGGGTCGGCGCCGCTGCGTTTCCCGGAACCACGCCCAGAGCAGCCGCGTCC
CTGCGCAAACCCAGGGCTGCCTTGGAAAAGGCGCAACCCCAACCCCGGGGAGGTGGTCCCTGCAGTTACG
CCAATGATAACCCCCGCCAGAAAAATCTTAGTAGCCTTCCCTTTTTGTTTTCCGTGCCCCAACTCGGCGG
ATTGACTCGGCCCCTTCCGGAAACACCCGAATCAACTTCTAGTCAAATTATTGTTCACGCCGCAATGACC
CACCCCTGGCCCGCGTCTGTGGAACTGACCCCTGGTGTACAGGAGAGTTCGCTGCTGAAAGTGGTCCCAA
AGGGGTACTAGTTTTTAAGCTCCCAACTCCCCCTCCCCCAGCGTCTGGAGGATTCCACACCCTCGCACCG
CAGGGGCGAGGAAGTGGGCGGAGTCCGGTTTTGGCGCCAGCCGCTGAGGCTGCCAAGCAGAAAAGCCACC
GCTGAGGAGACTCCGGTCACTGTCCTCGCCCCGCCTCCCCCTTCCCTCCCCTTGGGGACCACCGGGCGCC
ACGCCGCGAACGGTAAGTGCCGCGGTCGTCGGCGCCTCCGCCCTCCCCCTAGGGCCCCAATTCCCAGCGG
GCGCGGCGCGCGGCCCCTCCCCCCGCCGGGCGCGCGCCCGCTGCCCCGCCCTTCGTGGCCGCCCGGCGTG
GGCGGTGCCACCCCTCCCCCCGGCGGCCCCGCGCGCAGCTCCCGGCTCCCTCCCCCTTCGGATGTGGCTT
GAGCTGTAGGCGCGGAGGCTAGCTGGGGATCTGGTGGGCTCTATTGGTAGACTTTAGTCCCTATCAGTGA
TAGAGAAGGTATCTCCAGTTTACTCCCTATCAGTGATAGAGACATCCATGGAATCAACTTCAGCTTTATG
AGTAAGAAGCCCTATAGGATGTGGCTTTCCCTATCAGTGATAGAGAACTAATGATAAGACCACTGCACTT
TAGTCCCTATCAGTGATAGAGATGAGATCTTCTGGTGTACAGGAGTTTTCTCCCTATCAGTGATAGAGAG
TCTGTGTGCCATTTGATCCCTATCAGTGATAGAGACTGTATTTCCAGGTAGGCCTGTACAGTGGGAGGCC
TATATAAGCAGAGCTCCTTTAGTGAACCCTCAGATGGCCAGAGATAAGAGAGAAAAGAAGAGTAAGAAGA
AATATAAGAGCCACCACAAGTTTGTACAAAAAAGCTGAACGAGAAACGTAAAATGATATAAATATCAATA
TATTAAATTAGATTTTGCATAAAAAACAGACTACATAATACTGTAAAACACAACATATCCAGTCACTATG
GTCGACCGACAGCCTTCCAAATGTTCTTCGGGTGATGCTGCCAACTTAGTCGACCGACAGCCTTCCAAAT
GTTCTTCTCAAACGGAATCGTCGTATCCAGCCTACTCGCTATTGTCCTCAATGCCGTATTAAATCATAAA
AAGAAATAAGAAAAAGAGGTGCGAGCCTCTTTTTTGTGTGACAAAATAAAAACATCTACCTATTCATATA
CGCTAGTGTCATAGTCCTGAAAATCATCTGCATCAAGAACAATTTCACAACTCTTATACTTTTCTCTTAC
AAGTCGTTCGGCTTCATCTGGATTTTCAGCCTCTATACTTACTAAACGTGATAAAGTTTCTGTAATTTCT
ACTGTATCGACCTGCAGACTGGCTGTGTATAAGGGAGCCTGACATTTATATTCCCCAGAACATCAGGTTA
ATGGCGTTTTTGATGTCATTTTCGCGGTGGCTGAGATCAGCCACTTCTTCCCCGATAACGGAGACCGGCA
CACTGGCCATATCGGTGGTCATCATGCGCCAGCTTTCATCCCCGATATGCACCACCGGGTAAAGTTCACG
GGAGACTTTATCTGACAGCAGACGTGCACTGGCCAGGGGGATCACCATCCGTCGCCCGGGCGTGTCAATA
ATATCACTCTGTACATCCACAAACAGACGATAACGGCTCTCTCTTTTATAGGTGTAAACCTTAAACTGCA
TTTCACCAGCCCCTGTTCTCGTCAGCAAAAGAGCCGTTCATTTCAATAAACCGGGCGACCTCAGCCATCC
CTTCCTGATTTTCCGCTTTCCAGCGTTCGGCACGCAGACGACGGGCTTCATTCTGCATGGTTGTGCTTAC
CAGACCGGAGATATTGACATCATATATGCCTTGAGCAACTGATAGCTGTCGCTGTCAACTGTCACTGTAA
TACGCTGCTTCATAGCATACCTCTTTTTGACATACTTCGGGTATACATATCAGTATATATTCTTATACCG
CAAAAATCAGCGCGCAAATACGCATACTGTTATCTGGCTTTTAGTAAGCCGGATCCACGCGGCGTTTACG
CCCCCCCTGCCACTCATCGCAGTACTGTTGTAATTCATTAAGCATTCTGCCGACATGGAAGCCATCACAA
ACGGCATGATGAACCTGAATCGCCAGCGGCATCAGCACCTTGTCGCCTTGCGTATAATATTTGCCCATGG
TGAAAACGGGGGCGAAGAAGTTGTCCATATTGGCCACGTTTAAATCAAAACTGGTGAAACTCACCCAGGG
ATTGGCTGAGACGAAAAACATATTCTCAATAAACCCTTTAGGGAAATAGGCCAGGTTTTCACCGTAACAC
GCCACATCTTGCGAATATATGTGTAGAAACTGCCGGAAATCGTCGTGGTATTCACTCCAGAGCGATGAAA
ACGTTTCAGTTTGCTCATGGAAAACGGTGTAACAAGGGTGAACACTATCCCATATCACCAGCTCACCGTC
TTTCATTGCCATACGGAATTCCGGATGAGCATTCATCAGGCGGGCAAGAATGTGAATAAAGGCCGGATAA
AACTTGTGCTTATTTTTCTTTACGGTCTTTAAAAAGGCCGTAATATCCAGCTGAACGGTCTGGTTATAGG
TACATTGAGCAACTGACTGAAATGCCTCAAAATGTTCTTTACGATGCCATTGGGATATATCAACGGTGGT
ATATCCAGTGATTTTTTTCTCCATTTTAGCTTCCTTAGCTCCTGAAAATCTCGATAACTCAAAAAATACG
CCCGGTAGTGATCTTATTTCATTATGGTGAAAGTTGGAACCTCTTACGTGCCGATCAACGTCTCATTTTC
GCCAAAAGTTGGCCCAGGGCTTCCCGGTATCAACAGGGACACCAGGATTTATTTATTCTGCGAAGTGATC
TTCCGTCACAGGTATTTATTCGGCGCAAAGTGCGTCGGGTGATGCTGCCAACTTAGTCGACTACAGGTCA
CTAATACCATCTAAGTAGTTGATTCATAGTGACTGGATATGTTGTGTTTTACAGTATTATGTAGTCTGTT
TTTTATGCAAAATCTAATTTAATATATTGATATTTATATCATTTTACGTTTCTCGTTCAGCTTTCTTGTA
CAAAGTGGTTGATCTGCTGGAAGATGGCGATTAGAGAGGTACGAAGATGGCGATTAGAGATCCCTCCCCC
CCCCCTAACGTTACTGGCCGAAGCCGCTTGGAATAAGGCCGGTGTGCGTTTGTCTATATGTTATTTTCCA
CCATATTGCCGTCTTTTGGCAATGTGAGGGCCCGGAAACCTGGCCCTGTCTTCTTGACGAGCATTCCTAG
GGGTCTTTCCCCTCTCGCCAAAGGAATGCAAGGTCTGTTGAATGTCGTGAAGGAAGCAGTTCCTCTGGAA
GCTTCTTGAAGACAAACAACGTCTGTAGCGACCCTTTGCAGGCAGCGGAACCCCCCACCTGGCGACAGGT
GCCTCTGCGGCCAAAAGCCACGTGTATAAGATACACCTGCAAAGGCGGCACAACCCCAGTGCCACGTTGT
GAGTTGGATAGTTGTGGAAAGAGTCAAATGGCTCTCCTCAAGCGTATTCAACAAGGGGCTGAAGGATGCC
CAGAAGGTACCCCATTGTATGGGATCTGATCTGGGGCCTCGGTGCACATGCTTTACATGTGTTTAGTCGA
GGTTAAAAAAACGTCTAGGCCCCCCGAACCACGGGGACGTGGTTTTCCTTTGAAAAACACGATGATAATA
TGGCCACAATGGACTACAAGGACGACGATGACAAGTTCGTCAAATCTGAGACTCTGGAGTTGAAGGAGGA
AGAGGAGGTACTGATGCTGCTGGGCTCGGCTTCCCCGGCCTCGGCGACCCTGACCCCGATGTCCTCCAGC
GCGGACGAGGAGGAGGACGAGGAGCTGCGCCGGCCGGGCTCCGCGCGTGGGCAGCGTGGAGCGGAAGCCG
GGCAGGGGGTGCAGGGCAGTCCGGCGTCGGGTGCCGGGGGTTGCCGGCCAGGGCGGCTGCTGGGCCTGAT
GCACGAGTGCAAGCGTCGCCCGTCGCGCTCACGGGCCGTCTCCCGAGGTGCCAAGACGGCGGAGACGGTG
CAGCGCATCAAGAAGACCCGCAGGCTCAAGGCCAACAACCGCGAGCGCAACCGCATGCACAACCTAAACG
CCGCGCTGGACGCGCTGCGCGAGGTGCTGCCCACCTTCCCCGAGGATGCCAAGCTCACGAAGATCGAGAC
GCTGCGCTTCGCCCACAATTACATCTGGGCGCTCACCGAGACTCTGCGCCTGGCGGACCACTGCGCCGGC
GCCGGTGGCCTCCAGGGGGCGCTCTTCACGGAGGCGGTGCTCCTGAGCCCGGGAGCTGCGCTCGGCGCCA
GCGGGGACAGCCCTTCTCCACCTTCCTCCTGGAGCTGCACCAACAGCCCGGCGTCATCCTCCAACTCCAC
GTCCCCATACAGCTGCACTTTATCGCCCGCTAGCCCCGGGTCAGACGTGGACTACTGGCAGCCCCCACCT
CCGGAGAAGCATCGTTATGCGCCTCACCTGCCCCTCGCCAGGGACTGTATCTCTAGAGAGGGCAGGGGAA
GTCTTCTAACATGCGGGGACGTGGAGGAAAATCCCGGCCCACTCGAGATGACCGAGTACAAGCCCACGGT
GCGCCTCGCCACCCGCGACGACGTCCCCAGGGCCGTACGCACCCTCGCCGCCGCGTTCGCCGACTACCCC
GCCACGCGCCACACCGTCGATCCGGACCGCCACATCGAGCGGGTCACCGAGCTGCAAGAACTCTTCCTCA
CGCGCGTCGGGCTCGACATCGGCAAGGTGTGGGTCGCGGACGACGGCGCCGCGGTGGCGGTCTGGACCAC
GCCGGAGAGCGTCGAAGCGGGGGCGGTGTTCGCCGAGATCGGCCCGCGCATGGCCGAGTTGAGCGGTTCC
CGGCTGGCCGCGCAGCAACAGATGGAAGGCCTCCTGGCGCCGCACCGGCCCAAGGAGCCCGCGTGGTTCC
TGGCCACCGTCGGCGTCTCGCCCGACCACCAGGGCAAGGGTCTGGGCAGCGCCGTCGTGCTCCCCGGAGT
GGAGGCGGCCGAGCGCGCCGGGGTGCCCGCCTTCCTGGAGACCTCCGCGCCCCGCAACCTCCCCTTCTAC
GAGCGGCTCGGCTTCACCGTCACCGCCGACGTCGAGGTGCCCGAAGGACCGCGCACCTGGTGCATGACCC
GCAAGCCCGGTGCCTGAAATCAACCTCTGGATTACAAAATTTGTGAAAGATTGACTGGTATTCTTAACTA
TGTTGCTCCTTTTACGCTATGTGGATACGCTGCTTTAATGCCTTTGTATCATGCTATTGCTTCCCGTATG
GCTTTCATTTTCTCCTCCTTGTATAAATCCTGGTTGCTGTCTCTTTATGAGGAGTTGTGGCCCGTTGTCA
GGCAACGTGGCGTGGTGTGCACTGTGTTTGCTGACGCAACCCCCACTGGTTGGGGCATTGCCACCACCTG
TCAGCTCCTTTCCGGGACTTTCGCTTTCCCCCTCCCTATTGCCACGGCGGAACTCATCGCCGCCTGCCTT
GCCCGCTGCTGGACAGGGGCTCGGCTGTTGGGCACTGACAATTCCGTGGTGTTGTCGGGGAAATCATCGT
CCTTTCCTTGGCTGCTCGCCTGTGTTGCCACCTGGATTCTGCGCGGGACGTCCTTCTGCTACGTCCCTTC
GGCCCTCAATCCAGCGGACCTTCCTTCCCGCGGCCTGCTGCCGGCTCTGCGGCCTCTTCCGCGTCTTCGC
CTTCGCCCTCAGACGAGTCGGATCTCCCTTTGGGCCGCCTCCCCGCCTCGAGAGATCTACGGGTGGCATC
CCTGTGACCCCTCCCCAGTGCCTCTCCTGGCCCTGGAAGTTGCCACTCCAGTGCCCACCAGCCTTGTCCT
AATAAAATTAAGTTGCATCATTTTGTCTGACTAGGTGTCCTTCTATAATATTATGGGGTGGAGGGGGGTG
GTATGGAGCAAGGGGCAAGTTGGGAAGACAACCTGTAGGGCCTGCGGGGTCTATTGGGAACCAAGCTGGA
GTGCAGTGGCACAATCTTGGCTCACTGCAATCTCCGCCTCCTGGGTTCAAGCGATTCTCCTGCCTCAGCC
TCCCGAGTTGTTGGGATTCCAGGCATGCATGACCAGGCTCAGCTAATTTTTGTTTTTTTGGTAGAGACGG
GGTTTCACCATATTGGCCAGGCTGGTCTCCAACTCCTAATCTCAGGTGATCTACCCACCTTGGCCTCCCA
AATTGCTGGGATTACAGGCGTGAACCACTGCTCCCTTCCCTGTCCTTGTACCTTAATTAAGTTAACTGCT
AGACTGCAGAGGGCCCTGCGTATGAGTGCAAGTGGGTTTTAGGACCAGGATGAGGCGGGGTGGGGGTGCC
TACCTGACGACCGACCCCGACCCACTGGACAAGCACCCAACCCCCATTCCCCAAATTGCGCATCCCCTAT
CAGAGAGGGGGAGGGGAAACAGGATGCGGCGAGGCGCGTGCGCACTGCCAGCTTCAGCACCGCGGACAGT
GCCTTCGCCCCCGCCTGGCGGCGCGCGCCACCGCCGCCTCAGCACTGAAGGCGCGCTGACGTCACTCGCC
GGTCCCCCGCAAACTCCCCTTCCCGGCCACCTTGGTCGCGTCCGCGCCGCCGCCGGCCCAGCCGGACCGC
ACCACGCGAGGCGCGAGATAGGGGGGCACGGGCGCGACCATCTGCGCTGCGGCGCCGGCGACTCAGCGCT
GCCTCAGTCTGCGGTGGGCAGCGGAGGAGTCGTGTCGTGCCTGAGAGCGCAGTCGAGCCGCCACCATGAA
GGACAACACCGTGCCCCTGAAGCTGATCGCCCTGCTGGCCAACGGCGAGTTCCACTCTGGCGAGCAGCTG
GGAGAGACCCTGGGAATGAGCAGAGCCGCCATCAACAAGCACATCCAGACACTGAGAGACTGGGGAGTGG
ACGTGTTCACCGTGCCTGGCAAGGGCTACAGCCTGCCTGAGCCTATCCAGCTGCTGAACGCCAAGCAGAT
CCTGGGACAGCTGGATGGCGGAAGCGTGGCCGTGCTGCCTGTGATCGACTCCACCAATCAGTACCTGCTG
GACAGAATCGGAGAGCTGAAGTCCGGCGACGCCTGCATCGCCGAGTACCAGCAGGCTGGCAGAGGAAGAA
GAGGACGGAAGTGGTTCAGCCCATTCGGAGCCAACCTGTACCTGTCCATGTTCTGGAGACTGGAGCAGGG
ACCTGCTGCTGCCATCGGACTGAGTCTGGTGATCGGAATCGTGATGGCCGAGGTGCTGAGAAAGCTGGGA
GCCGACAAGGTGAGAGTGAAGTGGCCTAATGACCTGTACCTCCAGGACCGCAAGCTGGCTGGCATCCTGG
TGGAGCTGACAGGCAAGACAGGCGATGCCGCTCAGATCGTGATCGGAGCCGGAATCAACATGGCCATGAG
AAGAGTGGAGGAGAGCGTGGTGAACCAGGGCTGGATCACCCTGCAGGAGGCTGGCATCAACCTGGACCGG
AACACCCTGGCCGCCATGCTGATCAGAGAGCTGAGAGCCGCTCTGGAGCTGTTCGAGCAGGAGGGACTGG
CTCCTTACCTGAGCAGATGGGAGAAGCTGGACAACTTCATCAACAGACCTGTGAAGCTGATCATCGGCGA
CAAGGAAATCTTCGGCATCTCCAGAGGAATCGACAAGCAGGGAGCTCTGCTGCTGGAGCAGGACGGAATC
ATCAAGCCCTGGATGGGCGGAGAAATCTCCCTGAGAAGCGCAGAGAAGTAACGGCAATAAAAAGACAGAA
TAAAACGCACGGGTGTTGGGTCGTTTGTTCGCGGCCGCGAGCTCACGGGGACAGCCCCCCCCCCAAAGCC
CCCAGGGATGTAATTACGTCCCTCCCCCGCTAGGGGGCAGCAGCGAGCCGCCCGGGGCTCCGCTCCGGTC
CGGCGCTCCCCCCGCATCCCCGAGCCGGCAGCGTGCGGGGACAGCCCGGGCACGGGGAAGGTGGCACGGG
ATCGCTTTCCTCTGAACGCTTCTCGCTGCTCTTTGAGCCTGCAGACACCTGGGGGGATACGGGGAAAAAG
CTTTAGGCTGAAAGAGAGATTTAGAATGACAGAATCATAGAACGGCCTGGGTTGCAAAGGAGCACAGTGC
TCATCCAGATCCAACCCCCTGCTATGTGCAGGGTCATCAACCAGCAGCCCAGGCTGCCCAGAGCCACATC
CAGCCTGGCCTTGAATGCCTGCAGGGATGGGGCATCCACAGCCTCCTTGGGCAACCTGTTCAGTGCGTCA
CCACCCTCTGGGGGAAAAACTGCCTCCTCATATCCAACCCAAACCTCCCCTGTCTCAGTGTAAAGCCATT
CCCCCTTGTCCTATCAAGGGGGAGTTTGCTGTGACATTGTTGGTCTGGGGTGACACATGTTTGCCAATTC
AGTGCATCACGGAGAGGCAGATCTTGGGGATAAGGAAGTGCAGGACAGCATGGACGTGGGACATGCAGGT
GTTGAGGGCTCTGGGACACTCTCCAAGTCACAGCGTTCAGAACAGCCTTAAGGATAAGAAGATAGGATAG
AAGGACAAAGAGCAAGTTAAAACCCAGCATGGAGAGGAGCACAAAAAGGCCACAGACACTGCTGGTCCCT
GTGTCTGAGCCTGCATGTTTGATGGTGTCTGGATGCAAGCAGAAGGGGTGGAAGAGCTTGCCTGGAGAGA
TACAGCTGGGTCAGTAGGACTGGGACAGGCAGCTGGAGAATTGCCATGTAGATGTTCATACAATCGTCAA
ATCATGAAGGCTGGAAAAGCCCTCCAAGATCCCCAAGACCAACCCCAACCCACCCACCGTGCCCACTGGC
CATGTCCCTCAGTGCCACATCCCCACAGTTCTTCATCACCTCCAGGGACGGTGACCCCCCCACCTCCGTG
GGCAGCTGTGCCACTGCAGCACCGCTCTTTGGAGAAGGTAAATCTTGCTAAATCCAGCCCGACCCTCCCC
TGGCACAACGTAAGGCCATTATCTCTCATCCAACTCCAGGACGGAGTCAGTGAGAATATTGTTTAAACAT
TATAGGCGCGCCATTGCTGGGATTACAGGCGTGAACCACTGCTCCCTTCCCTGTCCTTTTAAAAGTTTTG
TTACTTTATAGAAGAAATTTTGAGTTTTTGTTTTTTTTTAATAAATAAATAAACATAAATAAATTGTTTG
TTGAATTTATTATTAGTATGTAAGTGTAAATATAATAAAACTTAATATCTATTCAAATTAATAAATAAAC
CTCGATATACAGACCGATAAAACACATGCGTCAATTTTACGCATGATTATCTTTAACGTACGTCACAATA
TGATTATCTTTCTAGGGTTAAGCGATCGCTAATCCAGCTTTTGTTCCCTTTAGTGAGGGTTAATTGCGCG
CTTGGCGTAATCATGGTCATAGCTGTTTCCTGTGTGAAATTGTTATCCGCTCACAATTCCACACAACATA
CGAGCCGGAAGCATAAAGTGTAAAGCCTGGGGTGCCTAATGAGTGAGCTAACTCACATTAATTGCGTTGC
GCTCACTGCCCGCTTTCCAGTCGGGAAACCTGTCGTGCCAGCTGCATTAATGAATCGGCCAACGCGCGGG
GAGAGGCGGTTTGCGTATTGGGCGCTCTTCCGCTTCCTCGCTCACTGACTCGCTGCGCTCGGTCGTTCGG
CTGCGGCGAGCGGTATCAGCTCACTCAAAGGCGGTAATACGGTTATCCACAGAATCAGGGGATAACGCAG
GAAAGAACATGTGAGCAAAAGGCCAGCAAAAGGCCAGGAACCGTAAAAAGGCCGCGTTGCTGGCGTTTTT
CCATAGGCTCCGCCCCCCTGACGAGCATCACAAAAATCGACGCTCAAGTCAGAGGTGGCGAAACCCGACA
GGACTATAAAGATACCAGGCGTTTCCCCCTGGAAGCTCCCTCGTGCGCTCTCCTGTTCCGACCCTGCCGC
TTACCGGATACCTGTCCGCCTTTCTCCCTTCGGGAAGCGTGGCGCTTTCTCATAGCTCACGCTGTAGGTA
TCTCAGTTCGGTGTAGGTCGTTCGCTCCAAGCTGGGCTGTGTGCACGAACCCCCCGTTCAGCCCGACCGC
TGCGCCTTATCCGGTAACTATCGTCTTGAGTCCAACCCGGTAAGACACGACTTATCGCCACTGGCAGCAG
CCACTGGTAACAGGATTAGCAGAGCGAGGTATGTAGGCGGTGCTACAGAGTTCTTGAAGTGGTGGCCTAA
CTACGGCTACACTAGAAGAACAGTATTTGGTATCTGCGCTCTGCTGAAGCCAGTTACCTTCGGAAAAAGA
GTTGGTAGCTCTTGATCCGGCAAACAAACCACCGCTGGTAGCGGTGGTTTTTTTGTTTGCAAGCAGCAGA
TTACGCGCAGAAAAAAAGGATCTCAAGAAGATCCTTTGATCTTTTCTACGGGGTCTGACGCTCAGTGGAA
CGAAAACTCACGTTAAGGGATTTTGGTCATGAGATTATCAAAAAGGATCTTCACCTAGATCCTTTTAAAT
TAAAAATGAAGTTTTAAATCAATCTAAAGTATATATGAGTAAACTTGGTCTGACAGTTACCAATGCTTAA
TCAGTGAGGCACCTATCTCAGCGATCTGTCTATTTCGTTCATCCATAGTTGCCTGACTCCCCGTCGTGTA
GATAACTACGATACGGGAGGGCTTACCATCTGGCCCCAGTGCTGCAATGATACCGCGAGACCCACGCTCA
CCGGCTCCAGATTTATCAGCAATAAACCAGCCAGCCGGAAGGGCCGAGCGCAGAAGTGGTCCTGCAACTT
TATCCGCCTCCATCCAGTCTATTAATTGTTGCCGGGAAGCTAGAGTAAGTAGTTCGCCAGTTAATAGTTT
GCGCAACGTTGTTGCCATTGCTACAGGCATCGTGGTGTCACGCTCGTCGTTTGGTATGGCTTCATTCAGC
TCCGGTTCCCAACGATCAAGGCGAGTTACATGATCCCCCATGTTGTGCAAAAAAGCGGTTAGCTCCTTCG
GTCCTCCGATCGTTGTCAGAAGTAAGTTGGCCGCAGTGTTATCACTCATGGTTATGGCAGCACTGCATAA
TTCTCTTACTGTCATGCCATCCGTAAGATGCTTTTCTGTGACTGGTGAGTACTCAACCAAGTCATTCTGA
GAATAGTGTATGCGGCGACCGAGTTGCTCTTGCCCGGCGTCAATACGGGATAATACCGCGCCACATAGCA
GAACTTTAAAAGTGCTCATCATTGGAAAACGTTCTTCGGGGCGAAAACTCTCAAGGATCTTACCGCTGTT
GAGATCCAGTTCGATGTAACCCACTCGTGCACCCAACTGATCTTCAGCATCTTTTACTTTCACCAGCGTT
TCTGGGTGAGCAAAAACAGGAAGGCAAAATGCCGCAAAAAAGGGAATAAGGGCGACACGGAAATGTTGAA
TACTCATACTCTTCCTTTTTCAATATTATTGAAGCATTTATCAGGGTTATTGTCTCATGAGCGGATACAT
ATTTGAATGTATTTAGAAAAATAAACAAATAGGGGTTCCGCGCACATTTCCCCGAAAAGTGCCACCTGAC
GTCGACGGATCGGGAGATCTCCCGATCCCCTATGGTGCACTCTCAGTACAATCTGCTCTGATGCCGCATA
GTTAAGCCAGTATCTGCTCCCTGCTTGTGTGTTGGAGGTCGCTGA
Features (pLannotate 1.2.2; 40 found; start..end, strand, type, name):
    719..943     -  polyA_signal   bGH poly(A) signal: bovine growth hormone polyadenylation signal
    972..1541    -  CDS            Rta AD: transcriptional activation domain from the human herpesvirus 4 (Epstein-Barr virus) replication and transcription activator Rta/BRLF1 (Hardwick et al., 1992; Chavez et al., 2015)
   1560..2339    -  CDS            RELA (fragment): TF65_HUMAN - Also known as NFKB3. Experimental evidence at protein level: Swiss-Prot protein existence level 1. NF-kappa-B is a pleiotropic transcription factor present in almost all cell types and is the endpoint of a series of signal transduction events that are initiated by a vast array of stimuli related to many biological processes such as inflammation, immunity, differentiation, cell growth, tumorigenesis and apoptosis. NF-kappa-B is a homo- or heterodimeric complex formed by the Rel-like domain- containing proteins RELA/p65, RELB, NFKB1/p105, NFKB1/p50, REL and NFKB2/p52. The heterodime
   2565..3188    -  CDS            rtTA3 (fragment): reverse tetracycline transactivator 3 activates expression from Tet-responsive promoters in the presence of doxycycline
   3261..3656    -  CDS            BSD: blasticidin S deaminase; Aspergillus terreus BSD; confers resistance to blasticidin
   3666..4176    -  promoter       hPGK promoter: human phosphoglycerate kinase 1 promoter
   4883..4942    +  promoter       TRE3GV promoter (fragment): 3rd-generation Tet-responsive promoter that can be activated by binding of Tet-On® 3G, optimized for retroviral and lentiviral vectors
   4998..5018    +  promoter       tight TRE promoter (fragment): Tet-responsive promoter PTight, consisting of seven tet operator sequences followed by the minimal CMV promoter
   5037..5062    +  promoter       TRE3GV promoter (fragment): 3rd-generation Tet-responsive promoter that can be activated by binding of Tet-On® 3G, optimized for retroviral and lentiviral vectors
   5081..5109    +  promoter       TRE3GV promoter (fragment): 3rd-generation Tet-responsive promoter that can be activated by binding of Tet-On® 3G, optimized for retroviral and lentiviral vectors
   5126..5145    +  promoter       PLtetO-1 promoter (fragment): modified phage lambda PL promoter with tet operator sites (Lutz and Bujard, 1997)
   5266..5390    +  protein_bind   attR1: mutant version of attR; recombination site for the Gateway® LR reaction LR Clonase™
   5593..5745    -  CDS            dpnD (fragment): DPND_STRPN - Protein predicted: Swiss-Prot protein existence level 4. From Streptococcus pneumoniae serotype 4 (strain ATCC BAA-334 / TIGR4).
   5789..6091    -  CDS            ccdB: CCDB_ECOLI - Also known as G, letB, letD. Experimental evidence at protein level: Swiss-Prot protein existence level 1. Toxic component of a type II toxin-antitoxin (TA) system, functioning in plasmid maintainence. Responsible for the post- segregational killing (PSK) of plasmid-free cells, also referred to as a plasmid addiction system. Half-life of over 2 hours. Cell killing by CcdB is accompanied by filamentation, defects in chromosome and plasmid segregation, defects in cell division, formation of anucleate cells, decreased DNA synthesis and plasmid loss. Interferes with the activity of DN
   6096..6254    -  CDS            ccdA (fragment): CCDA_ECO57 - Also known as H, letA. Experimental evidence at protein level: Swiss-Prot protein existence level 1. Antitoxin component of a type II toxin-antitoxin (TA) system which inhibits the post-segregational killing (PSK) of plasmid-free cells, also referred to as a plasmid addiction system. Binds to and blocks the activity of CcdB; will also remove bound CcdB protein from the CcdB-GyrA complex by forming a CcdA-CcdB complex, a process termed rejuvenation. Functions as a transcriptional corepressor for the ccdAB operon, repression also requires CcdB (By similarity). From Escherichia coli
   6436..7094    -  CDS            CmR: chloramphenicol acetyltransferase; cat; confers resistance to chloramphenicol
   7095..7197    -  promoter       cat promoter: promoter of the E. coli cat gene encoding chloramphenicol acetyltransferase
   7375..7499    -  protein_bind   attR2: mutant version of attR; recombination site for the Gateway® LR reaction LR Clonase™
   7656..8118    +  misc_feature   IRES: internal ribosome entry site (IRES) of the encephalomyocarditis virus (EMCV)
   8135..8155    +  CDS            FLAG (fragment): FLAG® epitope tag, followed by an enterokinase cleavage site
   8156..8941    +  CDS            Neurog2: NGN2_MOUSE - Also known as Ath4a, Atoh4, Ngn2. Experimental evidence at protein level: Swiss-Prot protein existence level 1. Transcriptional regulator. Involved in neuronal differentiation. Activates transcription by binding to the E box (5'- CANNTG-3'). From Mus musculus (Mouse).
   8948..9000    +  CDS            T2A (fragment): 2A peptide from Thosea asigna virus capsid protein Eukaryotic ribosomes fail to insert a peptide bond between the Gly and Pro residues, yielding separate polypeptides.
   9008..9607    +  CDS            PuroR: puromycin N-acetyltransferase; pac from Streptomyces alboniger; confers resistance to puromycin
   9608..10196   +  misc_feature   WPRE: woodchuck hepatitis virus posttranscriptional regulatory element
  10211..10687   +  polyA_signal   hGH poly(A) signal: human growth hormone polyadenylation signal
  10735..11182   +  promoter       hSyn promoter: human synapsin I promoter; confers neuron-specific expression (Kügler et al., 2003)
  11196..12158   +  CDS            birA: BIRA_ECOLI - Also known as bioR, dhbB. Experimental evidence at protein level: Swiss-Prot protein existence level 1. Acts both as a biotin--[acetyl-CoA-carboxylase] ligase and a biotin-operon repressor. In the presence of ATP, BirA activates biotin to form the BirA-biotinyl-5'-adenylate (BirA-bio-5'-AMP or holoBirA) complex. HoloBirA can either transfer the biotinyl moiety to the biotin carboxyl carrier protein (BCCP) subunit of acetyl-CoA carboxylase, or bind to the biotin operator site and inhibit transcription of the operon. From Escherichia coli (strain K12).
  12162..12210   +  polyA_signal   HSV TK poly(A) signal: herpes simplex virus thymidine kinase polyadenylation signal (Cole and Stacy, 1985)
  12764..12892   -  CDS            OR51A4 (fragment): O51A4_HUMAN - Experimental evidence at transcript level: Swiss-Prot protein existence level 2. Odorant receptor. From Homo sapiens (Human).
  12918..13076   -  CDS            OR51A7 (fragment): O51A7_HUMAN - Experimental evidence at transcript level: Swiss-Prot protein existence level 2. Odorant receptor. From Homo sapiens (Human).
  13453..13498   +  polyA_signal   hGH poly(A) signal (fragment): human growth hormone polyadenylation signal
  13767..13785   -  promoter       T3 promoter: promoter for bacteriophage T3 RNA polymerase
  13828..13850   -  protein_bind   lac operator (fragment): The lac repressor binds to the lac operator to inhibit transcription in E. coli. This inhibition can be relieved by adding lactose or isopropyl-β-D-thiogalactopyranoside (IPTG). lac repressor encoded by lacI
  13854..13884   -  promoter       lac promoter: promoter for the E. coli lac operon
  13899..13920   -  protein_bind   CAP binding site: CAP binding activates transcription in the presence of cAMP. E. coli catabolite activator protein
  13933..14025   -  CDS            lacI (fragment): lac repressor; lacI; The lac repressor binds to the lac operator to inhibit transcription in E. coli. This inhibition can be relieved by adding lactose or isopropyl-β-D-thiogalactopyranoside (IPTG).
  14208..14796   -  rep_origin     ori: high-copy-number ColE1/pMB1/pBR322/pUC origin of replication
  14967..15827   -  CDS            AmpR: β-lactamase; bla; confers resistance to ampicillin, carbenicillin, and related antibiotics
  15828..15932   -  promoter       AmpR promoter: bla
  15991..16043   -  misc_feature   bom (fragment): basis of mobility region from pBR322
