[The description below was written by a language model from this plasmid's Addgene catalogue record and pLannotate feature annotations shown in this document.]
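Description:
piggyBac_rtTA (4th_Gen)_Gateway_IRES_NGN2-2A-PURO_Synapsin-BirA (pEHA1618) is a roughly 16 kb mammalian expression plasmid on a piggyBac transposon backbone. It serves as a Gateway destination vector for doxycycline-inducible neuronal induction combined with neuron-specific BirA expression. It replicates in E. coli from a high-copy ColE1/pUC origin under ampicillin selection. Because the unrecombined Gateway cassette carries ccdB, it must be propagated in a ccdB-tolerant strain. The automated annotation does not call the piggyBac terminal repeats, so the transposon boundaries cannot be read from the feature table.

Three expression units are annotated. On the reverse strand, a human PGK promoter precedes a blasticidin deaminase gene and a reverse Tet transactivator. The rtTA3-like DNA-binding portion is followed by RELA (p65) and Epstein-Barr virus Rta activation domains and a bGH polyadenylation signal, which presumably corresponds to the "4th generation" rtTA in the name. How the blasticidin and rtTA reading frames are linked is not annotated.

A Tet-responsive promoter, detected as several TRE fragments, drives the attR1–ccdB/CmR–attR2 cassette, where an LR reaction places a gene of interest. Downstream on the same transcript, an EMCV IRES directs translation of FLAG-tagged mouse Neurog2 joined by T2A to puromycin N-acetyltransferase, followed by WPRE and an hGH polyadenylation signal. Doxycycline should therefore co-induce the inserted gene, NGN2 and puromycin resistance.

Separately, the human synapsin I promoter expresses human codon-optimized E. coli BirA biotin ligase with an HSV TK polyadenylation signal, restricting the ligase to neurons. The stated purpose is Ngn2-mediated cortical neuron induction with synapsin-driven BirA. The record does not specify the biotinylation substrate or the starting cell type.
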