Addgene plasmid #209084: piggyBac_rtTA (4th_Gen)_Gateway_IRES_NGN2-2A-PURO_Synapsin-BirA. (pEHA1618)
Purpose: Ngn2 mediated cortical neuron induction, gateway destination, Synapsin promoter BirA ligase expression
Depositing lab: Vikram Khurana. Publication: The Parkinson's disease protein alpha-synuclein is a modulator of processing bodies and mRNA stability. Hallacli E, Kayatekin C, Nazeen S, Wang XH, Sheinkopf Z, Sathyakumar S, Sarkar S, Jiang X, Dong X, Di Maio R, Wang W, Keeney MT, Felsky D, Sandoe J, Vahdatshoar A, Udeshi ND, Mani DR, Carr SA, Lindquist S, De Jager PL, Bartel DP, Myers CL, Greenamyre JT, Feany MB, Sunyaev SR, Chung CY, Khurana V. Cell. 2022 Jun 9;185(12):2035-2056.e33. doi: 10.1016/j.cell.2022.05.008. PubMed 35688132.
Backbone
  Vector backbone: piggyBac-rtTA (4th_Gen)
  Vector type: Mammalian Expression
Growth in bacteria
  Bacterial resistance: Ampicillin, 100 μg/mL
  Growth temperature: 37°C
  Growth strain: ccdB Survival
  Copy number: High Copy
Gene/Insert 1
  Gene/Insert name: NGN2
  Species: M. musculus (mouse)
  Entrez Gene: Neurog2 (a.k.a. Atoh4, Math4A, bHLHa8, ngn-2, ngn2)
  Cloning method: Gibson Cloning
  Sequencing primers: 5′ n/a
Gene/Insert 2
  Gene/Insert name: BirA
  Species: E. coli
  Mutation: human codon optimized
  Promoter: hSyn
  Cloning method: Gibson Cloning
  Sequencing primers: 5′ n/a
Terms and licenses: Academic/Nonprofit Terms; Industry Terms: Not Available to Industry
Depositor comments: pEHA1618
How to cite: piggyBac_rtTA (4th_Gen)_Gateway_IRES_NGN2-2A-PURO_Synapsin-BirA. (pEHA1618) was a gift from Vikram Khurana (Addgene plasmid # 209084 ; http://n2t.net/addgene:209084 ; RRID:Addgene_209084)
